Addgene plasmid #59010: pcDNA-mito-ZifCV1.173
Purpose: Mitochondrial Zn-binding FRET biosensor
Depositing lab: Amy Palmer. Depositing organization: University of Colorado, Boulder. Publication: New Sensors for Quantitative Measurement of Mitochondrial Zn(2+). Park JG, Qin Y, Galati DF, Palmer AE. ACS Chem Biol. 2012 Aug 10. 10.1021/cb300171p PubMed 22850482.
Backbone
  Vector backbone: pcDNA3.1(+)
  Backbone manufacturer: Invitrogen
  Backbone size w/o insert (bp): 5500
  Total vector size (bp): 7400
  Vector type: Mammalian Expression
  Selectable markers: Neomycin (select with G418)
Growth in bacteria
  Bacterial resistance: Ampicillin, 100 μg/mL
  Growth temperature: 37°C
  Growth strain: DH10B
  Copy number: High Copy
Gene/Insert
  Gene/Insert name: mito-ZifCV1.173 genetically encoded Zn(II) sensor
  Species: Synthetic
  Insert size (bp): 1926
  Promoter: CMV
  Tag / fusion protein: See comment (N terminal on insert)
  Cloning method: Restriction Enzyme; 5′ cloning site HindIII (not destroyed); 3′ cloning site EcoRI (not destroyed)
  Sequencing primers: 5′ T7 Forward; 3′ BGH Reverse
Terms and licenses: Academic/Nonprofit Terms; Industry Terms: Not Available to Industry
Depositor comments: Genetically encoded, ratiometric, fluorescent biosensor targeted to the mitochondria. mito-ZifCV1.173 contains 4 tandem repeats of the first 29 aa of human cox subunit 8a (MSVLTPLLLRGLTGSARRLPVPRAKIHSL). HindIII restriction sites are at the 5' and 3' ends of the mitochondrial targeting sequence. Zn(II)-binding domain derived from mammalian Zif268. Contains truncated CFP and circularly permuted Venus 173.
How to cite: pcDNA-mito-ZifCV1.173 was a gift from Amy Palmer (Addgene plasmid # 59010 ; http://n2t.net/addgene:59010 ; RRID:Addgene_59010)
