[The description below was written by a language model from this plasmid's Addgene catalogue record.]
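Description:
pcDNA-mito-ZifCV1.173 is a mammalian expression plasmid built on the pcDNA3.1(+) backbone (about 7.4 kb in total, with a roughly 1.9 kb synthetic insert) that encodes a genetically encoded, ratiometric FRET sensor for Zn(II) targeted to mitochondria. It is maintained as a high-copy plasmid in E. coli under ampicillin selection, and the backbone carries a neomycin resistance marker so that transfected mammalian cells can be selected with G418. The insert sits between HindIII and EcoRI sites, both retained, and is transcribed from the CMV promoter. The listed T7 forward and BGH reverse sequencing primers reflect the standard flanking regions of this backbone. No feature table accompanies the record, so other backbone elements are not itemised here.

The sensor consists of a truncated CFP as FRET donor and a Venus circularly permuted at position 173 as acceptor, combined with a Zn(II)-binding domain derived from the mammalian zinc-finger transcription factor Zif268. In sensors of this design, zinc binding changes the conformation of the binding domain and alters energy transfer between the two fluorescent proteins, so the acceptor-to-donor emission ratio reports zinc levels. At the N terminus, four tandem copies of the first 29 residues of human cytochrome c oxidase subunit 8a serve as a mitochondrial targeting signal. This targeting block is flanked by HindIII sites at both ends, making it a discrete module. The construct is intended for transfection into mammalian cells and live-cell imaging to measure mitochondrial Zn(II) quantitatively.
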