>Addgene plasmid #59010 | pcDNA-mito-ZifCV1.173 | depositor partial sequence | sequence record 91491 | Insert
ATGTCCGTCCTGACGCCGCTGCTGCTGCGGGGCTTGACAGGCTCGGCCCGGCGGCTCCCAGTGCCGCGCG
CCAAGATCCATTCGTTGGGAGATCCTATGTCCGTCCTGACGCCGCTGCTGCTGCGGGGCTTGACAGGCTC
GGCCCGGCGGCTCCCAGTGCCGCGCGCCAAGATCCATTCGTTGGGAGATCCTATGTCCGTCCTGACGCCG
CTGCTGCTGCGGGGCTTGACAGGCTCGGCCCGGCGGCTCCCAGTGCCGCGCGCCAAGATCCATTCGTTGG
GAGATCCTATGTCCGTCCTGACGCCGCTGCTGCTGCGGGGCTTGACAGGCTCGGCCCGGCGGCTCCCAGT
GCCGCGCGCCAAGATCCATTCGTTGGGGAAGCTTGGGGATCCCATGGTGAGCAAGGGCGAGGAGCTGTTC
ACCGGGGTGGTGCCCATCCTGGTCGAGCTGGACGGCGACGTAAACGGCCACAGGTTCAGCGTGTCCGGCG
AGGGCGAGGGCGATGCCACCTACGGCAAGCTGACCCTGAAGTTCATCTGCACCACCGGCAAGCTGCCCGT
GCCCTGGCCCACCCTCGTGACCACCCTGACCTGGGGCGTGCAGTGCTTCAGCCGCTACCCCGACCACATG
AAGCAGCACGACTTCTTCAAGTCCGCCATGCCCGAAGGCTACGTCCAGGAGCGTACCATCTTCTTCAAGG
ACGACGGCAACTACAAGACCCGCGCCGAGGTGAAGTTCGAGGGCGACACCCTGGTGAACCGCATCGAGCT
GAAGGGCATCGACTTCAAGGAGGACGGCAACATCCTGGGGCACAAGCTGGAGTACAACTACATCAGCCAC
AACGTCTATATCACCGCCGACAAGCAGAAGAACGGCATCAAGGCCCACTTCAAGATCCGCCACAACATCG
AGGACGGCAGCGTGCAGCTCGCCGACCACTACCAGCAGAACACCCCCATCGGCGACGGCCCCGTGCTGCT
GCCCGACAACCACTACCTGAGCACCCAGTCCGCCCTGAGCAAAGACCCCAACGAGAAGCGCGATCACATG
GTCCTGCTGGAGTTCGTGACCGCCGCCCGCATGCATGAACGCCCATATGCTTGCCCTGTCGAGTCCTGCG
ATCGCCGCTTTTCTCGCTCGGATGAGCTTACCCGCCATATCCGCATCCACACAGGCCAGAAGGAGCTCAT
GGACGGCGGCGTGCAGCTCGCCGACCACTACCAGCAGAACACCCCCATCGGCGACGGCCCCGTGCTGCTG
CCCGACAACCACTACCTGAGCTACCAGTCCGCCCTGAGCAAAGACCCCAACGAGAAGCGCGATCACATGG
TCCTGCTGGAGTTCGTGACCGCCGCCGGGATCACTCTCGGCATGGACGAGCTGTACAAGGGTGGCAGCGG
TGGCATGGTGAGCAAGGGCGAGGAGCTGTTCACCGGGGTGGTGCCCATCCTGGTCGAGCTGGACGGCGAC
GTAAACGGCCACAAGTTCAGCGTGTCCGGCGAGGGCGAGGGCGATGCCACCTACGGCAAGCTGACCCTGA
AGCTGATCTGCACCACCGGCAAGCTGCCCGTGCCCTGGCCCACCCTCGTGACCACCCTGGGCTACGGCCT
GCAGTGCTTCGCCCGCTACCCCGACCACATGAAGCAGCACGACTTCTTCAAGTCCGCCATGCCCGAAGGC
TACGTCCAGGAGCGCACCATCTTCTTCAAGGACGACGGCAACTACAAGACCCGCGCCGAGGTGAAGTTCG
AGGGCGACACCCTGGTGAACCGCATCGAGCTGAAGGGCATCGACTTCAAGGAGGACGGCAACATCCTGGG
GCACAAGCTGGAGTACAACTACAACAGCCACAACGTCTATATCACCGCCGACAAGCAGAAGAACGGCATC
AAGGCCAACTTCAAGATCCGCCACAACATCGAGTAA
