>Addgene plasmid #59010 | pcDNA-mito-ZifCV1.173 | addgene partial sequence | sequence record 93417 | T7 5'-TAATACGACTCACTATAGGG-3'
CTTGACAGGCTCGGCCCGGCGGCTCCCAGTGCCGCGCGCCAAGATCCATTCGTTGGGAGATCCTATGTCC
GTCCTGACGCCGCTGCTGCTGCGGGGCTTGACAGGCTCGGCCCGGCGGCTCCCAGTGCCGCGCGCCAAGA
TCCATTCGTTGGGAGATCCTATGTCCGTCCTGACGCCGCTGCTGCTGCGGGGCTTGACAGGCTCGGCCCG
GCGGCTCCCAGTGCCGCGCGCCAAGATCCATTCGTTGGGAGATCCTATGTCCGTCCTGACGCCGCTGCTG
CTGCGGGGCTTGACAGGCTCGGCCCGGCGGCTCCCAGTGCCGCGCGCCAAGATCCATTCGTTGGGGAAGC
TTGGGGATCCCATGGTGAGCAAGGGCGAGGAGCTGTTCACCGGGGTGGTGCCCATCCTGGTCGAGCTGGA
CGGCGACGTAAACGGCCACAGGTTCAGCGTGTCCGGCGAGGGCGAGGGCGATGCCACCTACGGCAAGCTG
ACCCTGAAGTTCATCTGCACCACCGGCAAGCTGCCCGTGCCCTGGCCCACCCTCGTGACCACCCTGACCT
GGGGCGTGCAGTGCTTCAGCCGCTACCCCGACCACATGAAGCAGCACGACTTCTTCAAGTCCGCCATGCC
CGAAGGCTACGTCCAGGAGCGTACCATCTTCTTCAAGGACGACGGCAACTACAAGACCCGCGCCGAGGTG
AAGTTCGAGGGCGACACCCTGGTGAACCGCATCGAGCTGAAGGGCATCGACTTC
