>Addgene plasmid #59010 | pcDNA-mito-ZifCV1.173 | addgene partial sequence | sequence record 93482 | BGH-rev 5'-TAGAAGGCACAGTCGAGG-3'
TCTAGATGCATGCTCGAGCGGCCGCCAGTGTGATGGATATCTGCAGAATTCTTACTCGATGTTGTGGCGG
ATCTTGAAGTTGGCCTTGATGCCGTTCTTCTGCTTGTCGGCGGTGATATAGACGTTGTGGCTGTTGTAGT
TGTACTCCAGCTTGTGCCCCAGGATGTTGCCGTCCTCCTTGAAGTCGATGCCCTTCAGCTCGATGCGGTT
CACCAGGGTGTCGCCCTCGAACTTCACCTCGGCGCGGGTCTTGTAGTTGCCGTCGTCCTTGAAGAAGATG
GTGCGCTCCTGGACGTAGCCTTCGGGCATGGCGGACTTGAAGAAGTCGTGCTGCTTCATGTGGTCGGGGT
AGCGGGCGAAGCACTGCAGGCCGTAGCCCAGGGTGGTCACGAGGGTGGGCCAGGGCACGGGCAGCTTGCC
GGTGGTGCAGATCAGCTTCAGGGTCAGCTTGCCGTAGGTGGCATCGCCCTCGCCCTCGCCGGACACGCTG
AACTTGTGGCCGTTTACGTCGCCGTCCAGCTCGACCAGGATGGGCACCACCCCGGTGAACAGCTCCTCGC
CCTTGCTCACCATGCCACCGCTGCCACCCTTGTACAGCTCGTCCATGCCGAGAGTGATCCCGGCGGCGGT
CACGAACTCCAGCAGGACCATGTGATCGCGCTTCTCGTTGGGGTCTTTGCTCAGGGCGGACTGGTAGCTC
AGGTAGTGGTTGTCGGGCAGCAGCAC
